Addgene plasmid #154928: pEM-OptiCas9-D1135E
Purpose: aTc inducible OptiCas9 with D1135E mutation
Depositing lab: Michael Lynch. Depositing organization: Duke University. Publication: CRISPR-Cas "Non-Target" Sites Inhibit On-Target Cutting Rates. Moreb EA, Hutmacher M, Lynch MD. CRISPR J. 2020 Dec;3(6):550-561. doi: 10.1089/crispr.2020.0065. PubMed 33346713.
Backbone
  Vector backbone: p15A
  Vector type: Bacterial Expression, CRISPR, Synthetic Biology
Growth in bacteria
  Bacterial resistance: Chloramphenicol, 25 μg/mL
  Growth temperature: 37°C
  Growth strain: DH5alpha
  Copy number: Low Copy
Gene/Insert
  Gene/Insert name: OptiCas9-D1135E
  Insert size (bp): 4104
  Mutation: R661A, K1003H, D1135E
  Promoter: pTet
  Tag / fusion protein: ssrA (C terminal on insert)
  Cloning method: Unknown
  Sequencing primers: 5′ caggtgaacagaagaaagcca
Terms and licenses: Academic/Nonprofit Terms; Industry Terms: Not Available to Industry
How to cite: pEM-OptiCas9-D1135E was a gift from Michael Lynch (Addgene plasmid # 154928 ; http://n2t.net/addgene:154928 ; RRID:Addgene_154928)
