[The description below was written by a language model from this plasmid's Addgene catalogue record and pLannotate feature annotations shown in this document.]
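Description:
pEM-OptiCas9-D1135E is a low-copy bacterial expression plasmid of about 6.8 kb for inducible production of an engineered Streptococcus pyogenes Cas9 variant in E. coli. It replicates from the p15A origin, which is compatible with ColE1-type plasmids and so allows a second plasmid to be co-maintained. Selection is through a chloramphenicol acetyltransferase (cat) gene driven by its native promoter and followed by the lambda t0 terminator. A short fragment annotated as RSF ori lies next to the p15A origin, but it is only a partial match and is unlikely to represent a functional second replicon.

The payload is a 4.1 kb Cas9 coding sequence called OptiCas9-D1135E, which carries the substitutions R661A, K1003H and D1135E. It is transcribed from a Tet promoter (the overlapping tetR/tetA promoter region containing tetO operators). The Tn10 TetR repressor is encoded divergently on the opposite strand, apparently from a constitutive J23119-derived promoter fragment. TetR keeps Cas9 expression off until anhydrotetracycline is added and relieves the repression. The Cas9 reading frame is fused at its C terminus to a wild-type LAA ssrA degradation tag, which targets the protein to the ClpXP and ClpAP proteases; this should lower basal Cas9 levels and shorten the protein's lifetime after induction. Transcription ends at tandem rrnB T1 and T7Te terminators.

No guide RNA cassette is annotated, so the guide presumably has to be provided separately. The associated publication concerns how "non-target" sites affect on-target Cas9 cutting rates, which fits use of this plasmid for tightly controlled expression of a Cas9 variant when studying cleavage in bacteria. The record does not explain the functional rationale for each mutation.
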