Features (pLannotate 1.2.2; 12 found; start..end, strand, type, name):
      7..630     -  CDS            TetR: tetracycline repressor TetR; tetR from transposon Tn10; TetR binds to the tetracycline operator tetO to inhibit transcription. This inhibition can be relieved by adding tetracycline or doxycycline.
    646..674     -  promoter       J23119 promoter (fragment): bacterial promoter (Registry of Standard Biological Parts BBa J23119)
    681..736     +  promoter       tetR/tetA promoters: tetR; overlapping promoters for bacterial tetR and tetA
    772..4875    +  CDS            Cas9: Cas9 (Csn1) endonuclease from the Streptococcus pyogenes Type II CRISPR/Cas system generates RNA-guided double strand breaks in DNA
   4876..4908    +  CDS            ssrA tag: C-terminal peptide that mediates degradation in bacteria through the ClpXP and ClpAP proteases (McGinness et al., 2006) wild-type LAA variant
   4935..5006    +  terminator     rrnB T1 terminator: transcription terminator T1 from the E. coli rrnB gene
   5022..5049    +  terminator     T7Te terminator: phage T7 early transcription terminator
   5068..5121    -  rep_origin     RSF ori (fragment): Plasmids containing the RSF 1030 origin of replication can be propagated in E. coli cells that contain additional plasmids with compatible origins.
   5211..5756    -  rep_origin     p15A ori: Plasmids containing the medium-copy-number p15A origin of replication can be propagated in E. coli cells that contain a second plasmid with the ColE1 origin.
   5870..5964    -  terminator     lambda t0 terminator: transcription terminator from phage lambda
   5988..6644    -  CDS            cat: CAT_ECOLX - Experimental evidence at protein level: Swiss-Prot protein existence level 1. This enzyme is an effector of chloramphenicol resistance in bacteria. From Escherichia coli. This protein is used as a marker in many commonly used cloning vectors, such as pACYC184.
   6645..6747    -  promoter       cat promoter: promoter of the E. coli cat gene encoding chloramphenicol acetyltransferase
>Addgene plasmid #154928 | pEM-OptiCas9-D1135E | addgene full sequence | sequence record 311744 | Addgene NGS Result
GACGTCTTAAGACCCACTTTCACATTTAAGTTGTTTTTCTAATCCGCATATGATCAATTCAAGGCCGAAT
AAGAAGGCTGGCTCTGCACCTTGGTGATCAAATAATTCGATAGCTTGTCGTAATAATGGCGGCATACTAT
CAGTAGTAGGTGTTTCCCTTTCTTCTTTAGCGACTTGATGCTCTTGATCTTCCAATACGCAACCTAAAGT
AAAATGCCCCACAGCGCTGAGTGCATATAATGCATTCTCTAGTGAAAAACCTTGTTGGCATAAAAAGGCT
AATTGATTTTCGAGAGTTTCATACTGTTTTTCTGTAGGCCGTGTACCTAAATGTACTTTTGCTCCATCGC
GATGACTTAGTAAAGCACATCTAAAACTTTTAGCGTTATTACGTAAAAAATCTTGCCAGCTTTCCCCTTC
TAAAGGGCAAAAGTGAGTATGGTGCCTATCTAACATCTCAATGGCTAAGGCGTCGAGCAAAGCCCGCTTA
TTTTTTACATGCCAATACAATGTAGGCTGCTCTACACCTAGCTTCTGGGCGAGTTTACGGGTTGTTAAAC
CTTCGATTCCGACCTCATTAAGCAGCTCTAATGCGCTGTTAATCACTTTACTTTTATCTAATCTAGACAT
CATTAATTCCTAATTGCTAGCATTGTACCTAGGACTGAGCTAGCCATAAAGTTGACACTCTATCGTTGAT
AGAGTTATTTTACCACTCCCTATCAGTGATAGAGAAAAGAATTCAAAAGATCTAAAGAGGACTTCGGATC
TATGGATAAGAAATACTCAATAGGCTTAGATATCGGCACAAATAGCGTCGGATGGGCGGTGATCACTGAT
GAATATAAGGTTCCGTCTAAAAAGTTCAAGGTTCTGGGAAATACAGACCGCCACAGTATCAAAAAAAATC
TTATAGGGGCTCTTTTATTTGACAGTGGAGAGACAGCGGAAGCGACTCGTCTCAAACGGACAGCTCGTAG
AAGGTATACACGTCGGAAGAATCGTATTTGTTATCTACAGGAGATTTTTTCAAATGAGATGGCGAAAGTA
GATGATAGTTTCTTTCATCGACTTGAAGAGTCTTTTTTGGTGGAAGAAGACAAGAAGCATGAACGTCATC
CTATTTTTGGAAATATAGTAGATGAAGTTGCTTATCATGAGAAATATCCAACTATCTATCATCTGCGAAA
AAAATTGGTAGATTCTACTGATAAAGCGGATTTGCGCTTAATCTATTTGGCCTTAGCGCATATGATTAAG
TTTCGTGGTCATTTTTTGATTGAGGGAGATTTAAATCCTGATAATAGTGATGTGGACAAACTATTTATCC
AGTTGGTACAAACCTACAATCAATTATTTGAAGAAAACCCTATTAACGCAAGTGGAGTAGATGCTAAAGC
GATTCTTTCTGCACGATTGAGTAAATCAAGACGATTAGAAAATCTCATTGCTCAGCTCCCCGGTGAGAAG
AAAAATGGCTTATTTGGGAATCTCATTGCTTTGTCATTGGGTTTGACCCCTAATTTTAAATCAAATTTTG
ATTTGGCAGAAGATGCTAAATTACAGCTTTCAAAAGATACTTACGATGATGATTTAGATAATTTATTGGC
GCAAATTGGAGATCAATATGCTGATTTGTTTTTGGCAGCTAAGAATTTATCAGATGCTATTTTACTTTCA
GATATCCTAAGAGTAAATACTGAAATAACTAAGGCTCCCCTATCAGCTTCAATGATTAAACGCTACGATG
AACATCATCAAGACTTGACTCTTTTAAAAGCTTTAGTTCGACAACAACTTCCAGAAAAGTATAAAGAAAT
CTTTTTTGATCAATCAAAAAACGGATATGCAGGTTATATTGATGGGGGAGCTAGCCAAGAAGAATTTTAT
AAATTTATCAAACCAATTTTAGAAAAAATGGATGGTACTGAGGAATTATTGGTGAAACTAAATCGTGAAG
ATTTGCTGCGCAAGCAACGGACCTTTGACAACGGCTCTATTCCCCATCAAATTCACTTGGGTGAGCTGCA
TGCTATTTTGAGAAGACAAGAAGACTTTTATCCATTTTTAAAAGACAATCGTGAGAAGATTGAAAAAATC
TTGACTTTTCGAATTCCTTATTATGTTGGTCCATTGGCGCGTGGCAATAGTCGTTTTGCATGGATGACTC
GGAAGTCTGAAGAAACAATTACCCCATGGAATTTTGAAGAAGTTGTCGATAAAGGTGCTTCAGCTCAATC
ATTTATTGAACGCATGACAAACTTTGATAAAAATCTTCCAAATGAAAAAGTACTACCAAAACATAGTTTG
CTTTATGAGTATTTTACGGTTTATAACGAATTGACAAAGGTCAAATATGTTACTGAAGGAATGCGAAAAC
CAGCATTTCTTTCAGGTGAACAGAAGAAAGCCATTGTTGATTTACTCTTCAAAACAAATCGAAAAGTAAC
CGTTAAGCAATTAAAAGAAGATTATTTCAAAAAAATAGAATGTTTTGATAGTGTTGAAATTTCAGGAGTT
GAAGATAGATTTAATGCTTCATTAGGTACCTACCATGATTTGCTAAAAATTATTAAAGATAAAGATTTTT
TGGATAATGAAGAAAATGAAGATATCTTAGAGGATATTGTTTTAACATTGACCTTATTTGAAGATAGGGA
GATGATTGAGGAAAGACTTAAAACATATGCTCACCTCTTTGATGATAAGGTGATGAAACAGCTTAAACGT
CGCCGTTATACTGGTTGGGGAGCGTTGTCTCGAAAATTGATTAATGGTATTAGGGATAAGCAATCTGGCA
AAACAATATTAGATTTTTTGAAATCAGATGGTTTTGCCAATCGCAATTTTATGCAGCTGATCCATGATGA
TAGTTTGACATTTAAAGAAGACATTCAAAAAGCACAAGTGTCTGGACAAGGCGATAGTTTACATGAACAT
ATTGCAAATTTAGCTGGTAGCCCTGCTATTAAAAAAGGTATTTTACAGACTGTAAAAGTTGTTGATGAAT
TGGTCAAAGTAATGGGGCGGCATAAGCCAGAAAATATCGTTATTGAAATGGCACGTGAAAATCAGACAAC
TCAAAAGGGCCAGAAAAATTCGCGAGAGCGTATGAAACGAATCGAAGAAGGTATCAAAGAATTAGGAAGT
CAGATTCTTAAAGAGCATCCTGTTGAAAATACTCAATTGCAAAATGAAAAGCTCTATCTCTATTATCTCC
AAAATGGAAGAGACATGTATGTGGACCAAGAATTAGATATTAATCGTTTAAGTGATTATGATGTCGATCA
CATTGTTCCACAAAGTTTCCTTAAAGACGATTCAATAGACAATAAGGTCTTAACGCGTTCTGATAAAAAT
CGTGGTAAATCGGATAACGTTCCAAGTGAAGAAGTAGTCAAAAAGATGAAAAACTATTGGAGACAACTTC
TAAACGCCAAGTTAATCACTCAACGTAAGTTTGATAATTTAACGAAAGCTGAACGTGGAGGTTTGAGTGA
ACTTGATAAAGCTGGTTTTATCAAACGCCAATTGGTTGAAACTCGCCAAATCACTAAGCATGTGGCACAA
ATTTTGGATAGTCGCATGAATACTAAATACGATGAAAATGATAAACTTATTCGAGAGGTTAAAGTGATTA
CCTTAAAATCTAAATTAGTTTCTGACTTCCGAAAAGATTTCCAATTCTATAAAGTACGTGAGATTAACAA
TTACCATCATGCCCATGATGCGTATCTAAATGCCGTCGTTGGAACTGCTTTGATTAAGAAATATCCACAT
CTTGAATCGGAGTTTGTCTATGGTGATTATAAAGTTTATGATGTTCGTAAAATGATTGCTAAGTCTGAGC
AAGAAATAGGCAAAGCAACCGCAAAATATTTCTTTTACTCTAATATCATGAACTTCTTCAAAACAGAAAT
TACACTTGCAAATGGAGAGATTCGCAAACGCCCTCTAATCGAAACTAATGGGGAAACTGGAGAAATTGTC
TGGGATAAAGGGCGAGATTTTGCCACAGTGCGCAAAGTATTGTCCATGCCCCAAGTCAATATTGTCAAGA
AAACAGAAGTACAGACAGGCGGATTCTCCAAGGAGTCAATTTTACCAAAAAGAAATTCGGACAAGCTTAT
TGCTCGTAAAAAAGACTGGGATCCAAAAAAATATGGTGGTTTTGAAAGTCCAACGGTAGCTTATTCAGTC
CTAGTGGTTGCTAAGGTGGAAAAAGGGAAATCGAAGAAGTTAAAATCCGTTAAAGAGTTACTAGGGATCA
CAATTATGGAAAGAAGTTCCTTTGAAAAAAATCCGATTGACTTTTTAGAAGCTAAAGGATATAAGGAAGT
TAAAAAAGACTTAATCATTAAACTACCTAAATATAGTCTTTTTGAGTTAGAAAACGGTCGTAAACGGATG
CTGGCTAGTGCCGGAGAATTACAAAAAGGAAATGAGCTGGCTCTGCCAAGCAAATATGTGAATTTTTTAT
ATTTAGCTAGTCATTATGAAAAGTTGAAGGGTAGTCCAGAAGATAACGAACAAAAACAATTGTTTGTGGA
GCAGCATAAGCATTATTTAGATGAGATTATTGAGCAAATCAGTGAATTTTCTAAGCGTGTTATTTTAGCA
GATGCCAATTTAGATAAAGTTCTTAGTGCATATAACAAACATAGAGACAAACCAATACGTGAACAAGCAG
AAAATATTATTCATTTATTTACGTTGACGAATCTTGGAGCTCCCGCTGCTTTTAAATATTTTGATACAAC
AATTGATCGTAAACGATATACGTCTACAAAAGAAGTTTTAGATGCCACTCTTATCCATCAATCCATCACT
GGTCTTTATGAAACACGCATTGATTTGAGTCAGCTAGGAGGTGACGCTGCTAACGACGAAAACTACGCTC
TGGCTGCTTAACTCGAGTAAGGATCTCCAGGCATCAAATAAAACGAAAGGCTCAGTCGAAAGACTGGGCC
TTTCGTTTTATCTGTTGTTTGTCGGTGAACGCTCTCTACTAGAGTCACACTGGCTCACCTTCGGGTGGGC
CTTTCTGCGTTTATACCTAGGGATATATTCCGCTTCCTCGCTCACTGACTCGCTACGCTCGGTCGTTCGA
CTGCGGCGAGCTGAAATGGCTTACGAACGGGGCGGAGATTTCCTGGAAGATGCCAGGAAGATACTTAACA
GGGAAGTGAGAGGGCCGCGGCAAAGCCGTTTTTCCATAGGCTCCGCCCCCCTGACAAGCATCACGAAATC
TGACGCTCAAATCAGTGGTGGCGAAACCCGACAGGACTATAAAGATACCAGGCGTTTCCCCCTGGCGGCT
CCCTCGTGCGCTCTCCTGTTCCTGCCTTTCGGTTTACCGGTGTCATTCCGCTGTTATGGCCGCGTTTGTC
TCATTCCACGCCTGACACTCAGTTCCGGGTAGGCAGTTCGCTCCAAGCTGGACTGTATGCACGAACCCCC
CGTTCAGTCCGACCGCTGCGCCTTATCCGGTAACTATCGTCTTGAGTCCAACCCGGAAAGACATGCAAAA
GCACCACTGGCAGCAGCCACTGGTAATTGATTTAGAGGAGTTAGTCTTGAAGTCATGCGCCGGTTAAGGC
TAAACTGAAAGGACAAGTTTTGGTGACTGCGCTCCTCCAAGCCAGTTACCTCGGTTCAAAGAGTTGGTAG
CTCAGAGAACCTTCGAAAAACCGCCCTGCAAGGCGGTTTTTTCGTTTTCAGAGCAAGAGATTACGCGCAG
ACCAAAACGATCTCAAGAAGATCATCTTATTAATCAGATAAAATATTTCTAGATTTCAGTGCAATTTATC
TCTTCAAATGTAGCACCTGAAGTCAGCCCCATACGATATAAGTTGTTACTAGTGCTTGGATTCTCACCAA
TAAAAAACGCCCGGCGGCAACCGAGCGTTCTGAACAAATCCAGATGGAGTTCTGAGGTCATTACTGGATC
TATCAACAGGAGTCCAAGCGAGCTCGATATCAAATTACGCCCCGCCCTGCCACTCATCGCAGTACTGTTG
TAATTCATTAAGCATTCTGCCGACATGGAAGCCATCACAAACGGCATGATGAACCTGAATCGCCAGCGGC
ATCAGCACCTTGTCGCCTTGCGTATAATATTTGCCCATGGTGAAAACGGGGGCGAAGAAGTTGTCCATAT
TGGCCACGTTTAAATCAAAACTGGTGAAACTCACCCAGGGATTGGCTGAGACGAAAAACATATTCTCAAT
AAACCCTTTAGGGAAATAGGCCAGGTTTTCACCGTAACACGCCACATCTTGCGAATATATGTGTAGAAAC
TGCCGGAAATCGTCGTGGTATTCACTCCAGAGCGATGAAAACGTTTCAGTTTGCTCATGGAAAACGGTGT
AACAAGGGTGAACACTATCCCATATCACCAGCTCACCGTCTTTCATTGCCATACGAAATTCCGGATGAGC
ATTCATCAGGCGGGCAAGAATGTGAATAAAGGCCGGATAAAACTTGTGCTTATTTTTCTTTACGGTCTTT
AAAAAGGCCGTAATATCCAGCTGAACGGTCTGGTTATAGGTACATTGAGCAACTGACTGAAATGCCTCAA
AATGTTCTTTACGATGCCATTGGGATATATCAACGGTGGTATATCCAGTGATTTTTTTCTCCATTTTAGC
TTCCTTAGCTCCTGAAAATCTCGATAACTCAAAAAATACGCCCGGTAGTGATCTTATTTCATTATGGTGA
AAGTTGGAACCTCTTACGTGCCGATCAACGTCTCATTTTCGCCAGATATC
